>Addgene plasmid #223051 | rag2:WDR4_CE_pISceI | addgene full sequence | sequence record 443764 | Addgene NGS Result
GCACTCGTGGTTACGGGTTTTTGTTTTGCACTCTTGCACACACATCTCTCGGCCTCCAAAACAAACACAC
AACTGCACGAGGGCTCGAAGCCCCCACCGAAAAACAAAAACATTATGCTAATGAGGAAGGCACAGCTGTT
CCCTTCTTCACTCTCTCTCTCGTTCTTTCAACAACAGTCGCCTAATTTCTCTCGTTCCTTTAAAGAGCCG
CCAAGCAGAAACAGTTAATGCAAATATAAGCCTGCGGGAAATAAGGAGAATTTTTACAAAATCCGAGCTT
CCCCTCCTGCCAAAATGTGATGTGTGACTCACGCATTCGATATTTGGTGTAATGAGAGTGAATCATTCTG
CTCCACACCGAACCCGATGCCACAGACCACTCAGATGCACACCGAGGAGACTATTTTAACAGCACATTAC
ATCCAGACTGTCACAGATGCATTACCAAGAGTGTGATTTCAGTGTCGAATGCAGGTCTTAAAGGAAAATC
TGTTGCGATTGCATGTGCGCTAACTAGACACGACCAACGAATGGGAACAATCTGTGAAATATTATACAAT
CACAGGCAATTAAAAGATGTTTAAAGTTCAATTTAGTTTTAATTAATATGTTATATAAAACTAATCTGTT
TTAAATGTATATTTATGATTTTAGCTTTAGCTAGCCTCTTGACCAGCAGCTGAAGTGTCCGGCAAGTACC
TAAAAGGGAGACCACATGGGAAAGCTAGGTTGCTCCCGGAAGAGGTGTTAGTAAACCAGCAGGTCTACCT
GTGGTCTGTGTGGGTCCTAATGCCCCAGTATAAACCAGCAGGTCAACCTGTGGTCTGTGTGGGTCCTAAT
GCCCCAGTATATTGATGGAGACTCTATACTGCTCGGTGAGCTCCATCTTTCGGATAAGATGTTAAAACAA
GGTCCCGACTCTCTGTGGTGGTAAAAAATTCCCAGGATGTCCTTCCTACCCTGGCATCCTGGACAAATTT
GCTCACTGTCCTCTGTCCATCATGGCCTCCTAACCATCCCCATATCATAATTGGCTTTATCACTCTAGCT
GGGGCCGAAATCGCATACTTCCATTTTATGAGGTACGCTAAAATCAGTATGCGAGCCAAGTAATATGTCC
GAATACTTCCGGCGAGATTCTAGAGTGTGCATTCGATGCACGCTACGCTATTCCATGATGCCCCGTGAGA
GAATTCTTGAATCGGAGAGAAGCAACGCAACTCATGCGGGTAGGTTACGTGACGATGACATATTGGCGGA
TGTAGTACGTCCAAGTTCCATTCATACTGCTCACATTCATATTTTATAGAATGTTCTTTTCCCACAGCCA
AGTAGTAAGTTTAAATTCAAATACAGTACCTACTAAGTAGTAGTAGACGGTTTCGGACGCAGCCCCTGTC
TCCTCTCCACCAATATACTGGTGTGTAGTGTGCGGTCTGGTGCAATATGGCTGCCATCGCGTCATCCAGG
TGGATGCTGCACACTGGTGGTTGATGAGGAGATTTTGCCCAAAAAAGTGTTTTGAGTTTCCAGAAAAGCG
CGATATAAATGTAAGGAATTATCATTAGCTTATTATAATGGAACTTTCTGGATAACTTGTGCCAGAGCTA
GGGGCCATTAAAACTTTGCCCTGGGGTACCTCAGGGAGCTGCAAGGAAGTGCTATAGGGCTAATGAAATG
TTTGGGGGAAAAAAAAAAATTTTATAAGTAAAAATAAAACTAAAATAATTAATAATTTCATTGTTGAAAA
TTATAGTAAAATTGATAAACAAGATAAGCAGCATTAGTATAAAAAACTAAAAACAAACGTAATTTAAAAT
AATTAAATTGTTTTAAATAAATTATACAAAATAATGTTTACAACGACACGGTGGTGCAGTAGGTAGTGCT
GTCGCCAGCAAAGCAAGAAGGTCGCTGGTTCGAGCCTCAGCTGGATCACTTGATGTTTCTGTGTGGAGCA
TTCGCGTGCGTTTAACCCCAGATTAATAAAGAGACTAAGCCGAAAAGAAAATAAATGTATGAAAATGTTT
ACGTAAAATGTAAATAAATGCATGATTAATAAAATATATGAATTTTAAAGATTGAGGTAGAATTGTTTTA
TTATTCACACATTTGGTTATTTTTAATCAGTGACAACTTGTGATGCTCTTTATATTGTTTATTACGCTAC
TTTGAATATTCAGTCTCAAATTGCATGTAAATACGACTTCAAAGCAGAATTAGTTTAATTTAATTGCCTG
TAAACAGTGTTGTACTTTGATGGTGATTGTCTGATAATAATATGATTTCACTATTTAAAATTTGAAAAAA
AAAAATCTGAAAAATACTCACCGGCCACTTTATTAGGTACACCTGTCTAACTGCTTGTTAACGTAAATTT
CTAATCAGCCAATCACCAGGCAGCAACTCAGTGCATTTAGGCATGTAGACATGGTCAAGACGATCTGCTG
CAGTTCAAAGCGAGCATCAGAATGGAGAAGCAAGGTGATTTAAGTGACTTTAAACGTGACGTGTTTGTTG
GTGCCAGACGGGCTGGTCTGAGTATTTCAGAAACTGCTGATTTACTGGGGTTTTCACACACAAACATCTC
TGGGGTTTACAGAGAATGGTCCAAAAAAAGATAATATCCAGTGAGCGGCAGTTCTGTGGGGGCAAATGTC
TTGTTGATGCCAGAGGTCAGAGGAGAATGGCCTGACTGGTTCCAGCTGATAGAAAGGCAACAGTAATTCA
AATAACCACTCGTTAGAACTGAGGCATGCAGAAGAGCACCTTTGAACACAACATGTCGAACCTTGAGGCG
GGTGGGCTACAGCAGCTCAAGACCACATCGGGTGCCACTCCTGTCAGCTAAGAACAGGAAACTGAGGCTA
CAATTCGCACAGGCTCAACATAAGTAGACAATAGAAGATTGAACATTATGTTGCCTGGTCAGATGGATAC
ATTCTACCTTGTATCAACAGTTCAGGCTGGTGATGGTGGTGTAATGGTGTGGGGGATATATTCTTGGCAC
ACTTTGGGCCCATTAGTACCAATTAACCATCGTGTCAACGCCACAGCCTAACTGAGTATTGTTGCTGACC
ATGTTCATTTCTTTTTGACCACAGTGTACCCATCTTCTGATGGCTACTTCCTGCAGGATAATGCACCATG
TCATAAAGCGTGAATGATCTCAGACTGGTTTCTTGAACATGACAATGAGTTCACTGTGCTCGAATGACCT
CCACAGTCACCAGATCTCAATCCAATAGAGCGCCTTTGGGGTGTGGTAGAATGGAAGATTCGCATCCTGG
ATGTGCAGCCGACAAATCTGCATGATGCTAGCATGTCAATATGGACCAAAATCTCTGAGGAATTTTCCAG
TACCTGGTTGAAATGCAAAAGGAAGGGAATCTATGCTAAGGCAAAAAGAGGTCCAACCCAGTACTAGTGG
GGTGTACATAATAAAGTGGCCGGTGAGTGTATATTGTTAAGGATATCTAGATAATCCAAATAATTTACAG
CACTATTTAAAAAAAAAACTTTATGTCACCAAGTCTGCATTTATTTGATCACAATTACAGTCGAAAAAGC
AATATCGGGATACATTGTTTCCATTTAAAATAACTATATTATATTTTAAATATTTTTGACAATGTTATTT
CTTTAATGCCAAAGCTAAATTGTATTCAATCTGAATTTTAGTGTCACATGATCCTTCAGAAAATATTAAC
ACATTGCTAAAAATGTATATTATTATCAATTTGGATTTTTTTTTTTTTTTTGTATATTAACCTATGCTAT
TGGTTACTATACAAAAGTATTACTGTGAATATATGCATATACAGAACCGTATCAAGCGCGGGGGGTGGTT
GGGTTATGTCCCCATTTGGAAAGACCTGGAAACATTCATAATGACTAAAATTGCACGGAAAAATATAATA
TCTATGAGTATTGCTGATCAGCAGCACAAAACCAGAACTCCATATTAATAAACAGCCAATGATGCAGTGA
GTTTGTGCATGTTTTCATTCAAACTCGTGTGATTGTGCTCAAACACCTGTTGTGAGCAGCAGTTGCAAAC
AGTAAACCTCAAGAGGAGCCAGTCAACCTTCACAAACACTCAACCTCTGGCTCACTCACTAAACAATTCG
CGTTAATATCTAAAATAAAAATTTCCAGCACCAAACAGCTCTCAGATTTCGGAGTACACTGACCAAGAGG
TAAGAAGTAACGTTACATTACTAGGACGACTATTGTAAGACTAGATATGTAATATTTGGAAGCGTACGTG
TTTTAAGTGACATATAGAGTAGAGGAACTGATGGAAATACGATTTGCATAATGTAAAATGATATATATTA
AAATATAGGCTACAGTAGGTAACGTGGTTTACATATAACGTTACTGTGTTAATGTAGTGCTCAGTTACTC
GTGTTGACAGTTATTATTAGTGCTTGCTAATTTGTTTGTTAATGCTTCTCTTGCGTATTTGATTACCTTC
AGGCGAATCTAAAACATATCAGATGTAGAAACGGCAGAAAAATGTTGAAGAAAATACGAGAATAGTAGCT
TTTGGAGCACATAGAAAAGTACATCAGATAAAGCCTACCGTTTAAACGCAGACGCCGCTCTCGCACTGAA
TGCTGGGTACTGTAGTCCTTATATTGTATGCTTAATGTGCGTCTCAACGGGAAACTAGAGTTAGGAAAAC
TACAATTTCCTGTGGAAAATGTTTCTGTTTTCGGGGAAACAGCGAAAGAAAGATATGGTTCCGCGTTTTT
TTCTTACTTTGAATAATAAAATAAGACCTAACTACACACTTCGCTTACTCTTATGCTAATTTGAAGCACT
AGCATTCTTTGATACAATGATAATCATTTAAACATCACAGTTATACTACAAATACTATGGTTAAACTATG
TCTAGTGTAGTGTAACACTATGGTTGCCATTGTTATCTTTAAGTTTAAGTATTATCTGTGGTAAAGCCAT
GGTTGGTTTTTATAAGAGGTAATAAAATTAACATTGTACAATTAAATGACTATAAATTAATGTTTTTTTT
TATTTTTTTTACACAGCTACCTTCAAAAAGGGATCCATGGCGGGCTCTGTGGGACTGGCGTTGTGCGGGC
AGACGTTGGTGGTGCGGGGCGGCAGCCGATTCCTGGCCACCTCCATAGCAAGCAGTGATGATGACAGCCT
CTTCATCTATGACTGCAGTGCTGCAGAAAAGAAGTCACAAGAAAATAAAGGGGAGGACGCGCCCTTGGAC
CAGGGGAGCGGTGCGATTCTGGCGTCCACCTTCTCCAAGTCTGGCAGCTATTTTGCTTTAACCGATGACA
GTAAGCGTCTGATTCTTTTCCGTACAAAACCATGGCAATGTCTGAGTGTCAGGACCGTGGCAAGGAGGTG
TACAGCCCTGACTTTCATAGCCTCGGAGGAGAAGGTCTTGGTGGCCGACAAGTCTGGAGACGTCTACTCC
TTTTCGGTGCTGGAGCCACACGGGTGTGGCCGTCTAGAGCTGGGGCACCTGTCTATGCTGTTAGATGTGG
CTGTGAGTCCTGATGACCGCTTCATCCTCACTGCCGACCGGGACGAGAAGATCCGAGTCAGCTGGGCCGC
GGCGCCCCATAGCATCGAGTCCTTCTGCTTGGGGCACACAGAGTTTGTGAGCCGTATCTCCGTGGTGCCA
ACTCAGCCCGGGCTGCTTCTGTCCTCCTCTGGGGACGGCACCCTGAGGCTCTGGGAGTACAGGAGCGGCC
GCCAGCTGCACTGCTGTCACCTGGCCAGTCTGCAGGAGCTGGTGGACCCCCAGGCCCCCCAGAAGTTTGC
CGCGTCCAGGATTGCATTCTGGTGCCAGGAGAACTGCGTGGCGCTCCTGTGCGACGGCACTCCTGTGGTC
TACATCTTCCAGCTGGACGCCCGCAGACAGCAGTTGGTGTACAGGCAGCAGCTGGCGTTCCAGCACCAAG
TGTGGGACGTGGCTTTCGAGGAGACCCAGGGGCTGTGGGTGCTCCAGGACTGCCAGGAAGCCCCCCTGGT
GCTCTACAGGCCTGTGGGCGACCAGTGGCAGTCTGTTCCTGAGAGCACCGTGTTAAAGAAAGTCTCTGGT
GTTCTTCGTGGGAACTGGGCCATGCTGGAAGGCTCTGCCGGCGCAGACGCCAGCTTCAGCAGTCTCTACA
AGGCCACGTTCGACAACGTGACCTCCTACCTGAAGAAGAAAGAGGAGAGACTGCAGCAGCAGCTAGAGAA
GAAGCAGCGGCGCCGGAGTCCCCCGCCTGGGCCCGACGGGCATGCCAAGAAGATGAGACCGGGGGAGGCG
ACGCTAAGTTGCTGAGTCGACCCTGTATCGATGATGATCCAGACATGATAAGATACATTGATGAGTTTGG
ACAAACCACAACTAGAATGCAGTGAAAAAAATGCTTTATTTGTGAAATTTGTGATGCTATTGCTTTATTT
GTAACCATTATAAGCTGCAATAAACAAGTTAACAACAACAATTCGATGATGATCCAGACATGATAAGATA
CATTGATGAGTTTGGACAAACCACAACTAGAATGCAGTGAAAAAAATGCTTTATTTGTGAAATTTGTGAT
GCTATTGCTTTATTTGTAACCATTATAAGCTGCAATAAACAAGTTAACAACAACAATTGCATTCATTTTA
TGTTTCAGGTTCAGGGGGAGGTGTGGGAGGTTTTTTAAAGCAAGTAAAACCTCTACAAATGTGGTATGGC
TGATTATGATCCTCTAGATCAGATCTCTTGTTTATTGCAGCTTATAATGGTTACAAATAAAGCAATAGCA
TCACAAATTTCACAAATAAAGCATTTTTTTCACTGCATTCTAGTTGTGGTTTGTCCAAACTCATCAATGT
ATCTTATCATGTCTGGATCTACGTAATACGACTCACTATAGTTCTAGAGGCTCGAGAGGGGCCGCTTTAC
TTGTACAGCTCGTCCATGCCGAGAGTGATCCCGGCGGCGGTCACGAACTCCAGCAGGACCATGTGATCGC
GCTTCTCGTTGGGGTCTTTGCTCAGGGCGGACTGGGTGCTCAGGTAGTGGTTGTCGGGCAGCAGCACGGG
GCCGTCGCCGATGGGGGTGTTCTGCTGGTAGTGGTCGGCGAGCTGCACGCTGCCGTCCTCGATGTTGTGG
CGGATCTTGAAGTTCACCTTGATGCCGTTCTTCTGCTTGTCGGCCATGATATAGACGTTGTGGCTGTTGT
AGTTGTACTCCAGCTTGTGCCCCAGGATGTTGCCGTCCTCCTTGAAGTCGATGCCCTTCAGCTCGATGCG
GTTCACCAGGGTGTCGCCCTCGAACTTCACCTCGGCGCGGGTCTTGTAGTTGCCGTCGTCCTTGAAGAAG
ATGGTGCGCTCCTGGACGTAGCCTTCGGGCATGGCGGACTTGAAGAAGTCGTGCTGCTTCATGTGGTCGG
GGTAGCGGCTGAAGCACTGCACGCCGTAGGTCAGGGTGGTCACGAGGGTGGGCCAGGGCACGGGCAGCTT
GCCGGTGGTGCAGATGAACTTCAGGGTCAGCTTGCCGTAGGTGGCATCGCCCTCGCCCTCGCCGGACACG
CTGAACTTGTGGCCGTTTACGTCGCCGTCCAGCTCGACCAGGATGGGCACCACCCCGGTGAACAGCTCTT
CGCCCTTGCTCACCATGGTCACTGTCTGCTTTGCTGTTGGTCTGGGCTCCTGGGTCACTGGCTTACTAAT
GGAGTCTTTATGTATGAGGACTCTTATCAATTGTTCTTCTATAAAGGTCTGCAGTGTTTCTGTTCGTCCC
CTACATGGACACCCAGAGCCTCCTAAATACAGGAGCCCTGATAACTGCACAAGTGCTCAGATTCCAGCAG
GGTGGAAATGAGATAAAGTGTGCAGATGGGGAGGGGGACGTGAATGAGAGATTTGAGGGATGAAAAGGAT
GGATGAACGCATTGAAAATAGCCCCTTTCACAAAATAATACCAGTAAATTGTCATATAATTAATGACCAG
ACCTTTACCTGTAAATGATGTGATGTTCATATACAGAAGAATGCCAACAATTTACAGATGATTTTACAAA
TTCTTAATTTTCCTTTTCTAAATGGATTTGTTCACACATTATCTCTTCAAAGCAATTGAATTTTCTGGAA
AAGATTGGCTGTGTGTGTAAAAGGTGCTACTGAGGAATTTAATGTGACATGGAATGAAGCAAACAGCAGC
CTAAGACAGGATGGCAGGAAAAATGTCACATGTTTAAAATAAGAGTGAAACCAACGACCTGGACTTATAG
AGACTGTGTGTCCTTAGGCAAAGCTCTTGTACAAACAGTGCTTGTGACTGTGAAATTCGGGGTTTGCCTG
GATTGTGTTAAATGTGTGCTTGGATGTATCATAAAAAAGAATCGGTTCTCTGTATTTGACATTTTCTGTA
ATTTATCTAAAGTTACAACTGGCTATGCCTGATTTTTATCACTATTGAATCAATCATTTTAAAGAATGTT
AAGTCTGCTGATTTGGAGAGCTCATTTACATTTATTTTGAATGTCTCTTATTTAACACAACTGATTTAAG
CTTTAGATCTGCGAAGATACGGCCACGGGTGCTCTTGATCCTGTGGCTGATTTTGGACTGTGCTGCTCGC
AGCTGCTGATGAATCACATACTTCCTCCATTTTCTTCCACTGATTGACTGTTATAATTTCCCTAATTTCC
AGGTCAAGGTGCTGTGCATTGTGGTAATAGATGTGACATGATTGCATTCATTTTATGTTTCAGGTTCAGG
GGGAGGTGTGGGAGGTTTTTTAAAGCAAGTAAAACCTCTACAAATGTGGTATGGCTGATTATGATCCTCT
AGATCAGATCCACTAGTTCTAGAGCGGCCATTACCCTGTTATCCCTAGGCCGCCACCGCGGTGGAGCTCC
AATTCGCCCTATAGTGAGTCGTATTACGCGCGCTCACTGGCCGTCGTTTTACAACGTCGTGACTGGGAAA
ACCCTGGCGTTACCCAACTTAATCGCCTTGCAGCACATCCCCCTTTCGCCAGCTGGCGTAATAGCGAAGA
GGCCCGCACCGATCGCCCTTCCCAACAGTTGCGCAGCCTGAATGGCGAATGGAAATTGTAAGCGTTAATA
TTTTGTTAAAATTCGCGTTAAATTTTTGTTAAATCAGCTCATTTTTTAACCAATAGGCCGAAATCGGCAA
AATCCCTTATAAATCAAAAGAATAGACCGAGATAGGGT
[37 nt withheld, positions 9209-9245]
AAAGAACGTGGACTCCAACGTCAAAGG
[49 nt withheld, positions 9273-9321]
T
[91 nt withheld, positions 9323-9413]
G
[124 nt withheld, positions 9415-9538]
CAGGTGGCACTTTTCGGGGAAATGTGCGCGGAACCCCTATTTGTTTATTTTTCTAAATACATTCAAATAT
GTATCCGCTCATGAGACAATAACCCTGATAAATGCTTCAATAATATTGAAAAAGGAAGAGTATGAGTATT
CAACATTTCCGTGTCGCCCTTATTCCCTTTTTTGCGGCATTTTGCCTTCCTGTTTTTGCTCACCCAGAAA
CGCTGGTGAAAGTAAAAGATGCTGAAGATCAGTTGGGTGCACGAGTGGGTTACATCGAACTGGATCTCAA
CAGCGGTAAGATCCTTGAGAGTTTTCGCCCCGAAGAACGTTTTCCAATGATGAGCACTTTTAAAGTTCTG
CTATGTGGCGCGGTATTATCCCGTATTGACGCCGGGCAAGAGCAACTCGGTCGCCGCATACACTATTCTC
AGAATGACTTGGTTGAGTACTCACCAGTCACAGAAAAGCATCTTACGGATGGCATGACAGTAAGAGAATT
ATGCAGTGCTGCCATAACCATGAGTGATAACACTGCGGCCAACTTACTTCTGACAACGATCGGAGGACCG
AAGGAGCTAACCGCTTTTTTGCACAACATGGGGGATCATGTAACTCGCCTTGATCGTTGGGAACCGGAGC
TGAATGAAGCCATACCAAACGACGAGCGTGACACCACGATGCCTGTAGCAATGGCAACAACGTTGCGCAA
ACTATTAACTGGCGAACTACTTACTCTAGCTTCCCGGCAACAATTAATAGACTGGATGGAGGCGGATAAA
GTTGCAGGACCACTTCTGCGCTCGGCCCTTCCGGCTGGCTGGTTTATTGCTGATAAATCTGGAGCCGGTG
AGCGTGGGTCTCGCGGTATCATTGCAGCACTGGGGCCAGATGGTAAGCCCTCCCGTATCGTAGTTATCTA
CACGACGGGGAGTCAGGCAACTATGGATGAACGAAATAGACAGATCGCTGAGATAGGTGCCTCACTGATT
AAGCATTGGTAACTGTCAGACCAAGTTTACTCATATATACTTTAGATTGATTTAAAACTTCATTTTTAAT
TTAAAAGGATCTAGGTGAAGATCCTTTTTGATAATCTCATGACCAAAATCCCTTAACGTGAGTTTTCGTT
CCACTGAGCGTCAGACCCCGTAGAAAAGATCAAAGGATCTTCTTGAGATCCTTTTTTTCTGCGCGTAATC
TGCTGCTTGCAAACAAAAAAACCACCGCTACCAGCGGTGGTTTGTTTGCCGGATCAAGAGCTACCAACTC
TTTTTCCGAAGGTAACTGGCTTCAGCAGAGCGCAGATACCAAATACTGTTCTTCTAGTGTAGCCGTAGTT
AGGCCACCACTTCAAGAACTCTGTAGCACCGCCTACATACCTCGCTCTGCTAATCCTGTTACCAGTGGCT
GCTGCCAGTGGCGATAAGTCGTGTCTTACCGGGTTGGACTCAAGACGATAGTTACCGGATAAGGCGCAGC
GGTCGGGCTGAACGGGGGGTTCGTGCACACAGCCCAGCTTGGAGCGAACGACCTACACCGAACTGAGATA
CCTACAGCGTGAGCTATGAGAAAGCGCCACGCTTCCCGAAGGGAGAAAGGCGGACAGGTATCCGGTAAGC
GGCAGGGTCGGAACAGGAGAGCGCACGAGGGAGCTTCCAGGGGGAAACGCCTGGTATCTTTATAGTCCTG
TCGGGTTTCGCCACCTCTGACTTGAGCGTCGATTTTTGTGATGCTCGTCAGGGGGGCGGAGCCTATGGAA
AAACGCCAGCAACGCGGCCTTTTTACGGTTCCTGGCCTTTTGCTGGCCTTTTGCTCACATGTTCTTTCCT
GCGTTATCCCCTGATTCTGTGGATAACCGTATTACCGCCTTTGAGTGAGCTGATACCGCTCGCCGCAGCC
GAACGACCGAGCGCAGCGAGTCAGTGAGCGAGGAAGCGGAAGAGCGCCCAATACGCAAACCGCCTCTCCC
CGCGCGTTGGCCGATTCATTAATGCAGCTGGCACGACAGGTTTCCCGACTGGAAAGCGGGCAGTGAGCGC
AACGCAATTAATGTGAGTTAGCTCACTCATTAGGCACCCCAGGCTTTACACTTTATGCTTCCGGCTCGTA
TGTTGTGTGGAATTGTGAGCGGATAACAATTTCACACAGGAAACAGCTATGACCATGATTACGCCAAGCG
CGCAATTAACCCTCACTAAAGGGAACAAAAGCTGGGTACCGGGCCCCCCCTCGAATTACCCTGTTATCCC
TATCGAGCAAAATCAATCCTAATGTAAAATAGTATACGTTCATCATTATAATGCAAACACTGTAGAACTG
TTGTGTTGTGCCTTGCATTTCATTCTCAGTTTCTTATCGTCTGTCTCTTTTTACGACAGAGCTAGAAAAA
ACTAGCCTTCATTTGCCATCGCCGTATGCAAATCCACTCCAGAACTCAACAGGTTTGTTCTGCGGCGGGT
GTAAGTGTGAACACCGGCATGTAAGTGCGCTTGAGCAGGAGAATAAAGCGCTCAGAGACACCGGAGGAAT
CCTTTATTTTGCGTTGCGCCTCAGGGGATTCGCTGAGCCTTCTCTTCATGGCCCTGCTCTTCAGACACAG
GTGCTCCGCTGTTTGTGTTTTTCACTGTTCTTCAG
Features (pLannotate 1.2.2; 22 found; start..end, strand, type, name):
   5077..6312    +  CDS            WDR4: WDR4_HUMAN - Experimental evidence at protein level: Swiss-Prot protein existence level 1. Non-catalytic component of a methyltransferase complex required for the formation of N(7)-methylguanine in a subset of RNA species, such as tRNAs, mRNAs and microRNAs (miRNAs) (PubMed:12403464, PubMed:31031084, PubMed:31031083). In the methyltransferase complex, it is required to stabilize and induce conformational changes of the catalytic subunit (PubMed:12403464). Required for the formation of N(7)-methylguanine at position 46 (m7G46) in tRNA (PubMed:12403464, PubMed:31031084). Also required for the fo
   6336..6470    -  polyA_signal   SV40 poly(A) signal: SV40 polyadenylation signal
   6491..6625    -  polyA_signal   SV40 poly(A) signal: SV40 polyadenylation signal
   6648..6731    -  CDS            large T antigen (fragment): large T antigen from SV40 (simian virus 40)
   6747..6879    +  polyA_signal   SV40 poly(A) signal: SV40 polyadenylation signal
   6884..6901    +  promoter       T7 promoter (fragment): promoter for bacteriophage T7 RNA polymerase
   6930..7646    -  CDS            EGFP: EGFP is a basic (constitutively fluorescent) green fluorescent protein published in 1996, derived from Aequorea victoria. It is reported to be a rapidly-maturing weak dimer with moderate acid sensitivity.
   8733..8816    -  CDS            large T antigen (fragment): large T antigen from SV40 (simian virus 40)
   8827..8849    -  misc_feature   MCS (fragment): pBluescript multiple cloning site
   8868..8889    -  misc_feature   MCS (fragment): pBluescript multiple cloning site
   8898..8916    -  promoter       T7 promoter: promoter for bacteriophage T7 RNA polymerase
   8924..9079    +  CDS            lacZα (fragment): LacZα fragment of β-galactosidase; lacZ fragment
   9110..9538    -  rep_origin     f1 ori (sequence partly withheld): f1 bacteriophage origin of replication; arrow indicates direction of (+) strand synthesis
   9565..9669    +  promoter       AmpR promoter: bla
   9670..10530   +  CDS            AmpR: β-lactamase; bla; confers resistance to ampicillin, carbenicillin, and related antibiotics
  10701..11289   +  rep_origin     ori: high-copy-number ColE1/pMB1/pBR322/pUC origin of replication
  11472..11564   +  CDS            lacI (fragment): lac repressor; lacI; The lac repressor binds to the lac operator to inhibit transcription in E. coli. This inhibition can be relieved by adding lactose or isopropyl-β-D-thiogalactopyranoside (IPTG).
  11577..11598   +  protein_bind   CAP binding site: CAP binding activates transcription in the presence of cAMP. E. coli catabolite activator protein
  11613..11643   +  promoter       lac promoter: promoter for the E. coli lac operon
  11647..11669   +  protein_bind   lac operator (fragment): The lac repressor binds to the lac operator to inhibit transcription in E. coli. This inhibition can be relieved by adding lactose or isopropyl-β-D-thiogalactopyranoside (IPTG). lac repressor encoded by lacI
  11712..11730   +  promoter       T3 promoter: promoter for bacteriophage T3 RNA polymerase
  11743..11762   -  misc_feature   MCS (fragment): pBluescript multiple cloning site
