[The description below was written by a language model from this plasmid's Addgene catalogue record and pLannotate feature annotations shown in this document.]
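Description:
rag2:WDR4_CE_pISceI is a zebrafish transgenesis plasmid built to express human WDR4 (also known as TRM82) under the Rag2 promoter, which the record describes as directing expression to the mesenchymal lineage of zebrafish. The backbone carries pBluescript-type elements: a ColE1/pUC-family origin, an f1 phage origin, lac promoter/operator and lacZα remnants, T3 and T7 promoters flanking fragments of the multiple cloning site, and an AmpR (β-lactamase) cassette for ampicillin selection. Although the annotated origin is of a nominally high-copy type, the catalogue lists the plasmid as low copy. The name suggests I-SceI meganuclease sites, which are commonly used to promote genomic integration after embryo injection, but no such sites appear in the feature table.

The 1,236 bp WDR4 coding sequence was cloned between BamHI and ClaI sites and is followed by SV40 polyadenylation signals. WDR4 is the non-catalytic partner of the METTL1 methyltransferase complex that forms N7-methylguanosine in tRNAs and other RNAs. The roughly 5 kb upstream of the coding sequence is unannotated and presumably holds the Rag2 promoter, though the table does not confirm this. A second, oppositely oriented cassette encodes EGFP with its own SV40 poly(A) signal. About 1 kb of unannotated sequence lies upstream of EGFP, and the record does not state its promoter. It probably serves as a fluorescent marker for identifying transgenic animals, but this is an inference. The sequenced record (12,163 nt) is shorter than the stated backbone size plus insert. The associated work concerns METTL1 in tRNA aminoacylation and oncogenic transformation, consistent with use in zebrafish tumour modelling.
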