Addgene plasmid #223051: rag2:WDR4_CE_pISceI
Purpose: Express WDR4 gene in mesenchymal lineage of Zebrafish.
Depositing lab: Alejandro Gutierrez. Depositing organization: Boston Children's Hospital. Publication: A methyltransferase-independent role for METTL1 in tRNA aminoacylation and oncogenic transformation. Ali RH, Orellana EA, Lee SH, Chae YC, Chen Y, Clauwaert J, Kennedy AL, Gutierrez AE, Papke DJ, Valenzuela M, Silverman B, Falzetta A, Ficarro SB, Marto JA, Fletcher CDM, Perez-Atayde A, Alcindor T, Shimamura A, Prensner JR, Gregory RI, Gutierrez A. Mol Cell. 2025 Mar 6;85(5):948-961.e11. doi: 10.1016/j.molcel.2025.01.003. Epub 2025 Jan 31. PubMed 39892392.
Backbone
  Vector backbone: Rag2 plasmid
  Backbone size w/o insert (bp): 12500
  Vector type: Express the insert(gene) in mesenchymal lineage of Zebrafish.
Growth in bacteria
  Bacterial resistance: Ampicillin, 100 μg/mL
  Growth temperature: 37°C
  Growth strain: NEB Stable
  Copy number: Low Copy
Gene/Insert
  Gene/Insert name: WDR4
  Species: H. sapiens (human)
  Insert size (bp): 1236
  Entrez Gene: WDR4 (a.k.a. TRM82)
  Promoter: Rag2
  Cloning method: Restriction Enzyme; 5′ cloning site BamHi (unknown if destroyed); 3′ cloning site Clai (unknown if destroyed)
  Sequencing primers: 5′ CTGTGGTAAAGCCATGGTTG
Terms and licenses: Academic/Nonprofit Terms; Industry Terms: Not Available to Industry
How to cite: rag2:WDR4_CE_pISceI was a gift from Alejandro Gutierrez (Addgene plasmid # 223051 ; http://n2t.net/addgene:223051 ; RRID:Addgene_223051)
